>Addgene plasmid #201807 | pET28a SUMO-DogTag2 | addgene full sequence | sequence record 404713 | Addgene NGS Result
ATCCGGATATAGTTCCTCCTTTCAGCAAAAAACCCCTCAAGACCCGTTTAGAGGCCCCAAGGGGTTATGC
TAGTTATTGCTCAGCGGTGGCAGCAGCCAACTCAGCTTCCTTTCGGGCTTTGTTAGCAGCCGGATCTCAG
TGGTGGTGGTGGTGGTGCTCGAGTGCGTTAGCAAGCTTATTTCGGCGGCAGCGGTTCATTGGTGATATAA
TGTTTACCATCGGTAAATTCATATGTAGCCGGAATATCGCCACCACCGATCTGTTCGCGATGCGCTTCAA
TAATATCGTTGTCTTCCATATCCAGGTCTTCCGGGGTCTGATCGGCCTGAATACGGATGCCGTCATACAG
AAAGCGCAGGCTATCCATTTCTTTACCCTGACGTTTCGCAAAGGCTTCCATCAGGCGACGCAGCGGGGTG
GTTTTTTTAATTTTAAAAAAGATTTCGCTGCTGCCGTCGCTAACTTTCAGATTAATATGGGTTTCCGGTT
TCACTTCCGGTTTAACTTCCGGTTTCGCTTCCTGGTTCACTTCGCTATCGCTCCCGTGATGATGATGGTG
ATGGCTCCAGCTACCCATGGTATATCTCCTTCTTAAAGTTAAACAAAATTATTTCTAGAGGGGAATTGTT
ATCCGCTCACAATTCCCCTATAGTGAGTCGTATTAATTTCGCGGGATCGAGATCTCGATCCTCTACGCCG
GACGCATCGTGGCCGGCATCACCGGCGCCACAGGTGCGGTTGCTGGCGCCTATATCGCCGACATCACCGA
TGGGGAAGATCGGGCTCGCCACTTCGGGCTCATGAGCGCTTGTTTCGGCGTGGGTATGGTGGCAGGCCCC
GTGGCCGGGGGACTGTTGGGCGCCATCTCCTTGCATGCACCATTCCTTGCGGCGGCGGTGCTCAACGGCC
TCAACCTACTACTGGGCTGCTTCCTAATGCAGGAGTCGCATAAGGGAGAGCGTCGAGATCCCGGACACCA
TCGAATGGCGCAAAACCTTTCGCGGTATGGCATGATAGCGCCCGGAAGAGAGTCAATTCAGGGTGGTGAA
TGTGAAACCAGTAACGTTATACGATGTCGCAGAGTATGCCGGTGTCTCTTATCAGACCGTTTCCCGCGTG
GTGAACCAGGCCAGCCACGTTTCTGCGAAAACGCGGGAAAAAGTGGAAGCGGCGATGGCGGAGCTGAATT
ACATTCCCAACCGCGTGGCACAACAACTGGCGGGCAAACAGTCGTTGCTGATTGGCGTTGCCACCTCCAG
TCTGGCCCTGCACGCGCCGTCGCAAATTGTCGCGGCGATTAAATCTCGCGCCGATCAACTGGGTGCCAGC
GTGGTGGTGTCGATGGTAGAACGAAGCGGCGTCGAAGCCTGTAAAGCGGCGGTGCACAATCTTCTCGCGC
AACGCGTCAGTGGGCTGATCATTAACTATCCGCTGGATGACCAGGATGCCATTGCTGTGGAAGCTGCCTG
CACTAATGTTCCGGCGTTATTTCTTGATGTCTCTGACCAGACACCCATCAACAGTATTATTTTCTCCCAT
GAAGACGGTACGCGACTGGGCGTGGAGCATCTGGTCGCATTGGGTCACCAGCAAATCGCGCTGTTAGCGG
GCCCATTAAGTTCTGTCTCGGCGCGTCTGCGTCTGGCTGGCTGGCATAAATATCTCACTCGCAATCAAAT
TCAGCCGATAGCGGAACGGGAAGGCGACTGGAGTGCCATGTCCGGTTTTCAACAAACCATGCAAATGCTG
AATGAGGGCATCGTTCCCACTGCGATGCTGGTTGCCAACGATCAGATGGCGCTGGGCGCAATGCGCGCCA
TTACCGAGTCCGGGCTGCGCGTTGGTGCGGATATCTCGGTAGTGGGATACGACGATACCGAAGACAGCTC
ATGTTATATCCCGCCGTTAACCACCATCAAACAGGATTTTCGCCTGCTGGGGCAAACCAGCGTGGACCGC
TTGCTGCAACTCTCTCAGGGCCAGGCGGTGAAGGGCAATCAGCTGTTGCCCGTCTCACTGGTGAAAAGAA
AAACCACCCTGGCGCCCAATACGCAAACCGCCTCTCCCCGCGCGTTGGCCGATTCATTAATGCAGCTGGC
ACGACAGGTTTCCCGACTGGAAAGCGGGCAGTGAGCGCAACGCAATTAATGTAAGTTAGCTCACTCATTA
GGCACCGGGATCTCGACCGATGCCCTTGAGAGCCTTCAACCCAGTCAGCTCCTTCCGGTGGGCGCGGGGC
ATGACTATCGTCGCCGCACTTATGACTGTCTTCTTTATCATGCAACTCGTAGGACAGGTGCCGGCAGCGC
TCTGGGTCATTTTCGGCGAGGACCGCTTTCGCTGGAGCGCGACGATGATCGGCCTGTCGCTTGCGGTATT
CGGAATCTTGCACGCCCTCGCTCAAGCCTTCGTCACTGGTCCCGCCACCAAACGTTTCGGCGAGAAGCAG
GCCATTATCGCCGGCATGGCGGCCCCACGGGTGCGCATGATCGTGCTCCTGTCGTTGAGGACCCGGCTAG
GCTGGCGGGGTTGCCTTACTGGTTAGCAGAATGAATCACCGATACGCGAGCGAACGTGAAGCGACTGCTG
CTGCAAAACGTCTGCGACCTGAGCAACAACATGAATGGTCTTCGGTTTCCGTGTTTCGTAAAGTCTGGAA
ACGCGGAAGTCAGCGCCCTGCACCATTATGTTCCGGATCTGCATCGCAGGATGCTGCTGGCTACCCTGTG
GAACACCTACATCTGTATTAACGAAGCGCTGGCATTGACCCTGAGTGATTTTTCTCTGGTCCCGCCGCAT
CCATACCGCCAGTTGTTTACCCTCACAACGTTCCAGTAACCGGGCATGTTCATCATCAGTAACCCGTATC
GTGAGCATCCTCTCTCGTTTCATCGGTATCATTACCCCCATGAACAGAAATCCCCCTTACACGGAGGCAT
CAGTGACCAAACAGGAAAAAACCGCCCTTAACATGGCCCGCTTTATCAGAAGCCAGACATTAACGCTTCT
GGAGAAACTCAACGAGCTGGACGCGGATGAACAGGCAGACATCTGTGAATCGCTTCACGACCACGCTGAT
GAGCTTTACCGCAGCTGCCTCGCGCGTTTCGGTGATGACGGTGAAAACCTCTGACACATGCAGCTCCCGG
AGACGGTCACAGCTTGTCTGTAAGCGGATGCCGGGAGCAGACAAGCCCGTCAGGGCGCGTCAGCGGGTGT
TGGCGGGTGTCGGGGCGCAGCCATGACCCAGTCACGTAGCGATAGCGGAGTGTATACTGGCTTAACTATG
CGGCATCAGAGCAGATTGTACTGAGAGTGCACCATTGCGGTGTGAAATACCGCACAGATGCGTAAGGAGA
AAATACCGCATCAGGCGCTCTTCCGCTTCCTCGCTCACTGACTCGCTGCGCTCGGTCGTTCGGCTGCGGC
GAGCGGTATCAGCTCACTCAAAGGCGGTAATACGGTTATCCACAGAATCAGGGGATAACGCAGGAAAGAA
CATGTGAGCAAAAGGCCAGCAAAAGGCCAGGAACCGTAAAAAGGCCGCGTTGCTGGCGTTTTTCCATAGG
CTCCGCCCCCCTGACGAGCATCACAAAAATCGACGCTCAAGTCAGAGGTGGCGAAACCCGACAGGACTAT
AAAGATACCAGGCGTTTCCCCCTGGAAGCTCCCTCGTGCGCTCTCCTGTTCCGACCCTGCCGCTTACCGG
ATACCTGTCCGCCTTTCTCCCTTCGGGAAGCGTGGCGCTTTCTCATAGCTCACGCTGTAGGTATCTCAGT
CCGGTGTAGGTCGTTCGCTCCAAGCTGGGCTGTGTGCACGAACCCCCCGTTCAGCCCGACCGCTGCGCCT
TATCCGGTAACTATCGTCTTGAGTCCAACCCGGTAAGACACGACTTATCGCCACTGGCAGCAGCCACTGG
TAACAGGATTAGCAGAGCGAGGTATGTAGGCGGTGCTACAGAGTTCTTGAAGTGGTGGCCTAACTACGGC
TACACTAGAAGGACAGTATTTGGTATCTGCGCTCTGCTGAAGCCAGTTACCTTCGGAAAAAGAGTTGGTA
GCTCTTGATCCGGCAAACAAACCACCGCTGGTAGCGGTGGTTTTTTTGTTTGCAAGCAGCAGATTACGCG
CAGAAAAAAAGGATCTCAAGAAGATCCTTTGATCTTTTCTACGGGGTCTGACGCTCAGTGGAACGAAAAC
TCACGTTAAGGGATTTTGGTCATGAACAATAAAACTGTCTGCTTACATAAACAGTAATACAAGGGGTGTT
ATGAGCCATATTCAACGGGAAACGTCTTGCTCTAGGCCGCGATTAAATTCCAACATGGATGCTGATTTAT
ATGGGTATAAATGGGCTCGCGATAATGTCGGGCAATCAGGTGCGACAATCTATCGATTGTATGGGAAGCC
CGATGCGCCAGAGTTGTTTCTGAAACATGGCAAAGGTAGCGTTGCCAATGATGTTACAGATGAGATGGTC
AGACTAAACTGGCTGACGGAATTTATGCCTCTTCCGACCATCAAGCATTTTATCCGTACTCCTGATGATG
CATGGTTACTCACCACTGCGATCCCCGGGAAAACAGCATTCCAGGTATTAGAAGAATATCCTGATTCAGG
TGAAAATATTGTTGATGCGCTGGCAGTGTTCCTGCGCCGGTTGCATTCGATTCCTGTTTGTAATTGTCCT
TTTAACAGCGATCGCGTATTTCGTCTCGCTCAGGCGCAATCACGAATGAATAACGGTTTGGTTGATGCGA
GTGATTTTGATGACGAGCGTAATGGCTGGCCTGTTGAACAAGTCTGGAAAGAAATGCATAAACTTTTGCC
ATTCTCACCGGATTCAGTCGTCACTCATGGTGATTTCTCACTTGATAACCTTATTTTTGACGAGGGGAAA
TTAATAGGTTGTATTGATGTTGGACGAGTCGGAATCGCAGACCGATACCAGGATCTTGCCATCCTATGGA
ACTGCCTCGGTGAGTTTTCTCCTTCATTACAGAAACGGCTTTTTCAAAAATATGGTATTGATAATCCTGA
TATGAATAAATTGCAGTTTCATTTGATGCTCGATGAGTTTTTCTAAGAATTAATTCATGAGCGGATACAT
ATTTGAATGTATTTAGAAAAATAAACAAATAGGGGTTCCGCGCACATTTCCCCGAAAAGTGCCACCTAAA
TTGTAAGCGTTAATATTTTGTTAAAATTCGCGTTAAATTTTTGTTAAATCAGCTCATTTTTTAACCAATA
GGCCGAAATCGGCAAAATCCCTTATAAATCAAAAGAATAGACCGAGATAGGGT
[37 nt withheld, positions 5304-5340]
AAAGAACGTGGACTCCAACGTCAAAGG
[49 nt withheld, positions 5368-5416]
T
[91 nt withheld, positions 5418-5508]
G
[124 nt withheld, positions 5510-5633]
CCCATTCGCCA
Features (pLannotate 1.2.2; 19 found; start..end, strand, type, name):
     26..73      -  terminator     T7 terminator: transcription terminator for bacteriophage T7 RNA polymerase
     81..130     -  CDS            SET1 (fragment): solubility-enhancement tag derived from T7 phage gene 10B
    140..157     -  CDS            9xHis (fragment): 9xHis affinity tag
    231..542     -  CDS            SMT3: SMT3_YEAST - Experimental evidence at protein level: Swiss-Prot protein existence level 1. Not known; suppressor of MIF2 mutations. From Saccharomyces cerevisiae (strain ATCC 204508 / S288c) (Baker's yeast).
    585..607     -  RBS            RBS: efficient ribosome binding site from bacteriophage T7 gene 10 (Olins and Rangwala, 1989)
    622..646     -  protein_bind   lac operator: The lac repressor binds to the lac operator to inhibit transcription in E. coli. This inhibition can be relieved by adding lactose or isopropyl-β-D-thiogalactopyranoside (IPTG). lac repressor encoded by lacI
    647..665     -  promoter       T7 promoter: promoter for bacteriophage T7 RNA polymerase
    687..966     +  CDS            TcR (fragment): tetracycline efflux protein; tet; confers resistance to tetracycline
    974..1051    +  promoter       lacI promoter: lacI
   1052..2134    +  CDS            lacI: lac repressor; lacI; The lac repressor binds to the lac operator to inhibit transcription in E. coli. This inhibition can be relieved by adding lactose or isopropyl-β-D-thiogalactopyranoside (IPTG).
   2147..2168    +  protein_bind   CAP binding site: CAP binding activates transcription in the presence of cAMP. E. coli catabolite activator protein
   2183..2474    +  CDS            TcR (fragment): tetracycline efflux protein; tet; confers resistance to tetracycline
   2546..2926    -  CDS            YPB1_ECOLX: Protein predicted: Swiss-Prot protein existence level 4. From Escherichia coli.
   2943..3134    +  CDS            rop: Rop protein, which maintains plasmids at low copy number; rop
   3236..3375    +  misc_feature   bom: basis of mobility region from pBR322
   3561..4149    -  rep_origin     ori: high-copy-number ColE1/pMB1/pBR322/pUC origin of replication
   4271..5086    +  CDS            KanR: aminoglycoside phosphotransferase; aph(3')-Ia; confers resistance to kanamycin in bacteria or G418 (Geneticin®) in eukaryotes
   5095..5152    -  promoter       AmpR promoter (fragment): bla
   5205..5633    -  rep_origin     f1 ori (sequence partly withheld): f1 bacteriophage origin of replication; arrow indicates direction of (+) strand synthesis
