[The description below was written by a language model from this plasmid's Addgene catalogue record and pLannotate feature annotations shown in this document.]
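Description:
pET28a SUMO-DogTag2 is a bacterial expression plasmid built on the Novagen pET28a backbone for producing a tagged SUMO protein in E. coli. It is propagated through a ColE1/pMB1-type origin, accompanied by the rop gene and the bom mobility region inherited from pBR322, and is selected with kanamycin through an aminoglycoside phosphotransferase (KanR) gene. An f1 phage origin is also present. The catalogue lists the plasmid as high copy, although rop normally moderates copy number in pET-type vectors. Short annotated fragments of a tetracycline resistance gene and an AmpR promoter are backbone remnants rather than functional markers.

The expression cassette follows the standard pET arrangement: a T7 promoter overlapped by a lac operator, the strong T7 gene 10 ribosome binding site, the coding region and a T7 terminator, with a plasmid-borne lacI gene supplying the repressor. Transcription therefore depends on a host that provides T7 RNA polymerase and is induced with IPTG. The insert, listed as synthetic, is matched by the annotation to yeast SMT3, the Saccharomyces SUMO homologue. According to the catalogue it carries an N-terminal His6 tag for affinity purification and a C-terminal DogTag2. DogTag2 is not itself annotated in the feature table, and the histidine stretch and T7 gene 10-derived fragment annotated downstream of SMT3 may be pET28a vector sequence, though the record does not show whether they are translated.

The stated purpose is expression of SUMO bearing a peptide tag for covalent bond formation, from work on enhanced peptide-peptide ligation. SUMO here presumably serves as a model fusion partner. The sequenced record is 5,644 nt, somewhat shorter than the 5,771 bp catalogue size.
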