Addgene plasmid #201807: pET28a SUMO-DogTag2
Purpose: Bacterial expression of SUMO (Small Ubiquitin-Like Modifier) with peptide tag for covalent bond formation
Depositing lab: Mark Howarth. Depositing organization: University of Oxford. Publication: Design and Evolution of Enhanced Peptide-Peptide Ligation for Modular Transglutaminase Assembly. Keeble AH, Wood DP, Howarth M. Bioconjug Chem. 2023 Jun 8. doi: 10.1021/acs.bioconjchem.3c00122. PubMed 37289810.
Backbone
  Vector backbone: pET28a
  Backbone manufacturer: Novagen
  Backbone size w/o insert (bp): 5369
  Total vector size (bp): 5771
  Vector type: Bacterial Expression
Growth in bacteria
  Bacterial resistance: Kanamycin, 50 μg/mL
  Growth temperature: 37°C
  Growth strain: DH5alpha
  Copy number: High Copy
Gene/Insert
  Gene/Insert name: SUMO (alt name: Small Ubiquitin-like Modifier)
  Species: Synthetic
  Insert size (bp): 402
  Promoter: T7
  Tag / fusion protein: His6 (N terminal on insert); DogTag2 (C terminal on insert)
  Cloning method: Gibson Cloning
  Sequencing primers: 5′ T7F; 3′ T7R
Terms and licenses: Academic/Nonprofit Terms; Industry Terms: Not Available to Industry
How to cite: pET28a SUMO-DogTag2 was a gift from Mark Howarth (Addgene plasmid # 201807)
