>Addgene plasmid #201807 | pET28a SUMO-DogTag2 | depositor partial sequence | sequence record 391632 | SUMO-DogTag2
ATGGGTAGCTGGAGCCATCACCATCATCATCACGGGAGCGATAGCGAAGTGAACCAGGAAGCGAAACCGG
AAGTTAAACCGGAAGTGAAACCGGAAACCCATATTAATCTGAAAGTTAGCGACGGCAGCAGCGAAATCTT
TTTTAAAATTAAAAAAACCACCCCGCTGCGTCGCCTGATGGAAGCCTTTGCGAAACGTCAGGGTAAAGAA
ATGGATAGCCTGCGCTTTCTGTATGACGGCATCCGTATTCAGGCCGATCAGACCCCGGAAGACCTGGATA
TGGAAGACAACGATATTATTGAAGCGCATCGCGAACAGATCGGTGGTGGCGATATTCCGGCTACATATGA
ATTTACCGATGGTAAACATTATATCACCAATGAACCGCTGCCGCCGAAATAA
